>Addgene plasmid #152968 | pGBW-m4133516 | addgene full sequence | sequence record 306184 | Addgene NGS Result
CCGGTGAGCGTGGGTCTCGCGGTATCATTGCAGCACTGGGGCCAGATGGTAAGCCCTCCCGTATCGTAGT
TATCTACACGACGGGGAGTCAGGCAACTATGGATGAACGAAATAGACAGATCGCTGAGATAGGTGCCTCA
CTGATTAAGCATTGGTAACCGATTCTAGGTGCATTGGCGCAGAAAAAAATGCCTGATGCGACGCTGCGCG
TCTTATACTCCCACATATGCCAGATTCAGCAACGGATACGGCTTCCCCAACTTGCCCACTTCCATACGTG
TCCTCCTTACCAGAAATTTATCCTTAAGATCCCGAATCGTTTAAACTCGACTCTGGCTCTATCGAATCTC
CGTCGTTTCGAGCTTACGCGAACAGCCGTGGCGCTCATTTGCTCGTCGGGCATCGAATCTCGTCAGCTAT
CGTCAGCTTACCTTTTTGGCAGCGATCGCGGCTCCCGACATCTTGGACCATTAGCTCCACAGGTATCTTC
TTCCCTCTAGTGGTCATAACAGCAGCTTCAGCTACCTCTCAATTCAAAAAACCCCTCAAGACCCGTTTAG
AGGCCCCAAGGGGTTATGCTATCAATCGTTGCGTTACACACACAAAAAACCAACACACATCCATCTTCGA
TGGATAGCGATTTTATTATCTAACTGCTGATCGAGTGTAGCCAGATCTAGTAATCAATTACGGGGTCATT
AGTTCATAGCCCATATATGGAGTTCCGCGTTACATAACTTACGGTAAATGGCCCGCCTGGCTGACCGCCC
AACGACCCCCGCCCATTGACGTCAATAATGACGTATGTTCCCATAGTAACGCCAATAGGGACTTTCCATT
GACGTCAATGGGTGGAGTATTTACGGTAAACTGCCCACTTGGCAGTACATCAAGTGTATCATATGCCAAG
TACGCCCCCTATTGACGTCAATGACGGTAAATGGCCCGCCTGGCATTATGCCCAGTACATGACCTTATGG
GACTTTCCTACTTGGCAGTACATCTACGTATTAGTCATCGCTATTACCATGCTGATGCGGTTTTGGCAGT
ACATCAATGGGCGTGGATAGCGGTTTGACTCACGGGGATTTCCAAGTCTCCACCCCATTGACGTCAATGG
GAGTTTGTTTTGGCACCAAAATCAACGGGACTTTCCAAAATGTCGTAACAACTCCGCCCCATTGACGCAA
ATGGGCGGTAGGCGTGTACGGTGGGAGGTCTATATAAGCAGAGCTGGTTTAGTGAACCGTCAGATCAGAT
CTTTGTCGATCCTACCATCCACTCGACACACCCGCCAGCGGCCGCCACCATGGAGTCTCTCGTTCCCGGC
TTTAAT
[348 nt withheld, positions 1337-1684]
AACGGAAATAAGGGGGCTGGTGGCCATAGCTATGGGGCAGACCTGAAGTCTTTCGATCTGGGCGACGAGC
TGGGCACCGACCCATATGAGGATTTCCAGGAAAACTGGAACACAAAACACAGCTCCGGGGTAACTCGCGA
GCTAATGCGAGAATTGAATGGAGGGGAAAACCTTTACTTTCAGTCGTACCCCTATGACGTACCAGATTAT
GCGTAAGGATCCGCAGGCCTCTGCTAGCTTGACTGACTGAGATACAGCGTACCTTCAGCTCACAGACATG
ATAAGATACATTGATGAGTTTGGACAAACCACAACTAGAATGCAGTGAAAAAAATGCTTTATTTGTGAAA
TTTGTGATGCTATTGCTTTATTTGTAACCATTATAAGCTGCAATAAACAAGTTAACAACAACAATTGCAT
TCATTTTATGTTTCAGGTTCAGGGGGAGGTGTGGGAGGTTTTTTAAAGCAAGTAAAACCTCTACAAATGT
GGTATTGGCCCATCTCTATCGGTATCGTAGCATAACCCCTTGGGGCCTCTAAACGGGTCTTGAGGGGTTT
TTTGTGCCCCTCGGGCCGGATTGCTATCTACCGGCATTGGCGCAGAAAAAAATGCCTGATGCGACGCTGC
GCGTCTTATACTCCCACATATGCCAGATTCAGCAACGGATACGGCTTCCCCAACTTGCCCACTTCCATAC
GTGTCCTCCTTACCAGAAATTTATCCTTAAGGTCGTCAGCTATCCTGCAGGCGATCTCTCGATTTCGATC
AAGACATTCCTTTAATGGTCTTTTCTGGACACCACTAGGGGTCAGAAGTAGTTCATCAAACTTTCTTCCC
TCCCTAATCTCATTGGTTACCTTGGGCTATCGAAACTTAATTAACCAGTCAAGTCAGCTACTTGGCGAGA
TCGACTTGTCTGGGTTTCGACTACGCTCAGAATTGCGTCAGTCAAGTTCGATCTGGTCCTTGCTATTGCA
CCCGTTCTCCGATTACGAGTTTCATTTAAATCATGTGAGCAAAAGGCCAGCAAAAGGCCAGGAACCGTAA
AAAGGCCGCGTTGCTGGCGTTTTTCCATAGGCTCCGCCCCCCTGACGAGCATCACAAAAATCGACGCTCA
AGTCAGAGGTGGCGAAACCCGACAGGACTATAAAGATACCAGGCGTTTCCCCCTGGAAGCTCCCTCGTGC
GCTCTCCTGTTCCGACCCTGCCGCTTACCGGATACCTGTCCGCCTTTCTCCCTTCGGGAAGCGTGGCGCT
TTCTCATAGCTCACGCTGTAGGTATCTCAGTTCGGTGTAGGTCGTTCGCTCCAAGCTGGGCTGTGTGCAC
GAACCCCCCGTTCAGCCCGACCGCTGCGCCTTATCCGGTAACTATCGTCTTGAGTCCAACCCGGTAAGAC
ACGACTTATCGCCACTGGCAGCAGCCACTGGTAACAGGATTAGCAGAGCGAGGTATGTAGGCGGTGCTAC
AGAGTTCTTGAAGTGGTGGCCTAACTACGGCTACACTAGAAGAACAGTATTTGGTATCTGCGCTCTGCTG
AAGCCAGTTACCTTCGGAAAAAGAGTTGGTAGCTCTTGATCCGGCAAACAAACCACCGCTGGTAGCGGTG
GTTTTTTTGTTTGCAAGCAGCAGATTACGCGCAGAAAAAAAGGATCTCAAGAAGATCCTTTGATCTTTTC
TACGGGGTCTGACGCTCAGTGGAACGAAAACTCACGTTAAGGGATTTTGGTCATGAGATTATCAAAAAGG
ATCTTCACCTAGATCCTTTTAAATTAAAAATGAAGTTTTAAATCAATCTAAAGTATATATGAGTAAACTT
GGTCTGACAGTTACCAATGCTTAATCAGTGAGGCACCTATCTCAGCGATCTGTCTATTTCGTTCATCCAT
AGTTGCATTTAAATTTCCGAACTCTCCAAGGCCCTCGTCGGAAAATCTTCAAACCTTTCGTCCGATCCAT
CTTGCAGGCTACCTCTCGAACGAACTATCGCAAGTCTCTTGGCCGGCCTTGCGCCTTGGCTATTGCTTGG
CAGCGCCTATCGCCAGGTATTACTCCAATCCCGAATATCCGAGATCGGGATCACCCGAGAGAAGTTCAAC
CTACATCCTCAATCCCGATCTATCCGAGATCCGAGGAATATCGAAATCGGGGCGCGCCTGGCCTCCGCGC
CGGGTTTTGGCGCCTCCCGCGGGCGCCCCCCTCGTCACGGCGAGCGCTGCCACGTCAGACGAAGGGCGCA
GGAGCGTCCTGATCCTTCCGCCCGGACGCTCAGGACAGCGGCCCGCTGCTCATAAGACTCGGCCTTAGAA
CCCCAGTATCAGCAGAAGGACATTTTAGGACGGGACTTGGGTGACTCTAGGGCACTGGTTTTCTTTCCAG
AGAGCGGAACAGGCGAGGAAAAGTAGTCCCTTCTCGGCGATTCTGCGGAGGGATCTCCGTGGGGCGGTGA
ACGCCGATGATTATATAAGGACGCGCCGGGTGTGGCACAGCTAGTTCCGTCGCAGCCGGGATTTGGGTCG
CGGTTCTTGTTTGTGGATCGCTGTGATCGTCACTTGGTGAGTAGCGGGCTGCTGGGCTGGCCGGGGCTTT
CGTGGCCGCCGGGCCGCTCGGTGGGACGGAAGCGTGTGGAGAGACCGCCAAGGGCTGTAGTCTGGGTCCG
CGAGCAAGGTTGCCCTGAACTGGGGGTTGGGGGGAGCGCAGCAAAATGGCGGCTGTTCCCGAGTCTTGAA
TGGAAGACGCTTGTGAGGCGGGCTGTGAGGTCGTTGAAACAAGGTGGGGGGCATGGTGGGCGGCAAGAAC
CCAAGGTCTTGAGCCCTTCGCTAATGCGGGAAAGCTCTTATTCGGGTGAGATGGGCTGGGCACCATCTGG
GGACCCTGACGTGAAGTTTGTCACTGACTGGAGAACTCGGTTTGTCGTCTGTTGCGGGGGCGGCAGTTAT
GGCGGTGCCGTTGGGCAGTGCACCCGTACCTTTGGGAGCGCGCGCCCTCGTCGTGTCGTGACGTCACCCG
TTCTGTTGGCTTATAATGCAGGGTGGGGCCACCTGCCGGTAGGTGTGCGGTAGGCTTTTCTCCGTCGCAG
GACGCAGGGTTCGGGCCTAGGGTAGGCTCTCCTGAATCGACAGGCGCCGGACCTCTGGTGAGGGGAGGGA
TAAGTGAGGCGTCAGTTTCTTTGGTCGGTTTTATGTACCTATCTTCTTAAGTAGCTGAAGCTCCGGTTTT
GAACTATGCGCTCGGGGTTGGCGAGTGTGTTTTGTGAAGTTTTTTAGGCACCTTTTGAAATGTAATCATT
TGGGTCAATATGTAATTTTCAGTGTTAGACTTGTAAATTGTCCGCTAAATTCTGGCCGTTTTTGGCTTTT
TTGTTAGACAACATGGGTAAAAAGCCTGAACTCACCGCGACGTCTGTCGAGAAGTTTCTGATCGAAAAGT
TCGACAGCGTCTCCGACCTGATGCAGCTCTCGGAGGGCGAAGAATCTCGTGCTTTCAGCTTCGATGTAGG
AGGGCGTGGATATGTCCTGCGGGTAAATAGCTGCGCCGATGGTTTCTACAAAGATCGTTATGTTTATCGG
CACTTTGCATCCGCCGCGCTCCCGATTCCGGAAGTGCTTGACATTGGGGAGTTCAGCGAGAGCCTGACCT
ATTGCATCTCCCGCCGTGCACAGGGTGTCACGTTGCAAGACCTGCCTGAAACCGAACTGCCCGCTGTTCT
GCAGCCGGTCGCGGAGGCAATGGATGCCATCGCTGCCGCCGATCTTAGCCAGACGAGCGGGTTCGGCCCA
TTCGGACCGCAAGGAATCGGTCAATACACTACATGGCGTGATTTCATATGCGCGATTGCTGATCCCCATG
TGTATCACTGGCAAACTGTGATGGACGACACCGTCAGTGCGTCCGTCGCGCAGGCTCTCGATGAGCTGAT
GCTTTGGGCCGAGGACTGCCCCGAAGTCCGGCACCTCGTGCACGCGGATTTCGGCTCCAACAATGTCCTG
ACGGACAATGGCCGCATAACAGCGGTCATTGACTGGAGCGAGGCGATGTTCGGGGATTCCCAATACGAGG
TCGCCAACATCTTCTTCTGGAGGCCGTGGTTGGCTTGTATGGAGCAGCAGACGCGCTACTTCGAGCGGAG
GCATCCGGAGCTTGCAGGATCGCCCCGGCTCCGGGCGTATATGCTCCGCATTGGTCTTGACCAACTCTAT
CAGAGCTTGGTTGACGGCAATTTCGATGATGCAGCTTGGGCGCAGGGTCGATGCGACGCAATCGTCCGAT
CCGGAGCCGGGACTGTCGGGCGTACACAAATCGCCCGCAGAAGCGCCGCCGTCTGGACCGATGGCTGTGT
AGAAGTACTCGCCGATAGTGGAAACCGACGCCCCAGCACTCGTCCGAGGGCAAAGGAATAAGCTAGTATG
TAAGCCTAGTCTTAGATAATAAAATCGCTATCCATCGAAGATGGATGTGTGTTGGTTTTTTGTGTGTGTA
ACGCTAGGCGCGCCTGGTGTACCGAGAACGATCCTCTCAGTGCGAGTCTCGACGATCCATATCGTTGCTT
GGCAGTCAGCCAGTCGGAATCCAGCTTGGGACCCAGGAAGTCCAATCGTCAGATATTGTACTCAAGCCTG
GTCACGGCAGCGTACCGATCTGTTTAAACCTAGATATTGATAGTCTGATCGGTCAACGTATAATCGAGTC
CTAGCTTTTGCAAACATCTATCAAGAGACAGGATCAGCAGGAGGCTTTCGCATGAGTATTCAACATTTCC
GTGTCGCCCTTATTCCCTTTTTTGCGGCATTTTGCCTTCCTGTTTTTGCTCACCCAGAAACGCTGGTGAA
AGTAAAAGATGCTGAAGATCAGTTGGGTGCGCGAGTGGGTTACATCGAACTGGATCTCAACAGCGGTAAG
ATCCTTGAGAGTTTTCGCCCCGAAGAACGCTTTCCAATGATGAGCACTTTTAAAGTTCTGCTATGTGGCG
CGGTATTATCCCGTATTGACGCCGGGCAAGAGCAACTCGGTCGCCGCATACACTATTCTCAGAATGACTT
GGTTGAGTATTCACCAGTCACAGAAAAGCATCTTACGGATGGCATGACAGTAAGAGAATTATGCAGTGCT
GCCATAACCATGAGTGATAACACTGCGGCCAACTTACTTCTGACAACGATTGGAGGACCGAAGGAGCTAA
CCGCTTTTTTGCACAACATGGGGGATCATGTAACTCGCCTTGATCGTTGGGAACCGGAGCTGAATGAAGC
CATACCAAACGACGAGCGTGACACCACGATGCCTGTAGCAATGGCAACAACCTTGCGTAAACTATTAACT
GGCGAACTACTTACTCTAGCTTCCCGGCAACAGTTGATAGACTGGATGGAGGCGGATAAAGTTGCAGGAC
CACTTCTGCGCTCGGCCCTTCCGGCTGGCTGGTTTATTGCTGATAAATCTGGAG
Features (pLannotate 1.2.2; 19 found; start..end, strand, type, name):
    171..307     +  terminator     rrnG terminator: transcription terminator from the E. coli ribosomal RNA rrnG operon (Albrechtsen et al., 1991)
    459..530     +  misc_feature   5' β-globin insulator: insulator upstream of the human β-globin locus (Farrell et al., 2002)
    535..581     -  terminator     T7 terminator: transcription terminator for bacteriophage T7 RNA polymerase
    599..647     -  polyA_signal   poly(A) signal: synthetic polyadenylation signal
    728..1031    +  enhancer       CMV enhancer: human cytomegalovirus immediate early enhancer
   1104..1121    -  promoter       CMV promoter (fragment): human cytomegalovirus (CMV) immediate early promoter
   1184..1235    +  promoter       CMVd2 promoter: truncated human cytomegalovirus (CMV) immediate early promoter that yields moderately reduced expression relative to the full-length promoter
   1310..1849    +  CDS            R1A_SARS2 (fragment) (sequence partly withheld): Experimental evidence at protein level: Swiss-Prot protein existence level 1. [Non-structural protein 10]: Plays a pivotal role in viral transcription by stimulating both nsp14 3'-5' exoribonuclease and nsp16 2'-O-methyltransferase activities. Therefore plays an essential role in viral mRNAs cap methylation. From Severe acute respiratory syndrome coronavirus 2 (2019-nCoV) (SARS-CoV-2).
   1966..2087    -  polyA_signal   SV40 poly(A) signal: SV40 polyadenylation signal
   2110..2179    -  CDS            large T antigen (fragment): large T antigen from SV40 (simian virus 40)
   2202..2248    +  terminator     T7 terminator: transcription terminator for bacteriophage T7 RNA polymerase
   2278..2414    +  terminator     rrnG terminator: transcription terminator from the E. coli ribosomal RNA rrnG operon (Albrechtsen et al., 1991)
   2459..2530    +  misc_feature   3' β-globin insulator: insulator downstream of the human β-globin locus (Farrell et al., 2002)
   2756..3344    -  rep_origin     ori: high-copy-number ColE1/pMB1/pBR322/pUC origin of replication
   3516..3580    -  CDS            bla(M) (fragment): β-lactamase lacking the signal sequence; bla(M); allows cytosolic expression of β-lactamase
   3844..5053    +  promoter       UbC promoter: human ubiquitin C promoter
   5063..6084    +  CDS            HygR (fragment): hygromycin B phosphotransferase confers resistance to hygromycin
   6112..6160    +  polyA_signal   poly(A) signal: synthetic polyadenylation signal
   6426..158     +  CDS            AmpR (across the origin): β-lactamase; bla; confers resistance to ampicillin, carbenicillin, and related antibiotics
