[The description below was written by a language model from this plasmid's Addgene catalogue record and pLannotate feature annotations shown in this document.]
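Description:
pGBW-m4133516 is a mammalian expression plasmid built on the pTwist_CMV_Hygro_6 backbone for producing the SARS-CoV-2 leader protein, the first cleavage product at the N-terminal end of the ORF1ab/ORF1a polyprotein (commonly called nsp1). The sequenced plasmid is about 7.1 kb. It is maintained in E. coli at high copy through a ColE1/pUC-type origin and selected with ampicillin through a β-lactamase gene that spans the numbering origin of the record. A separate cassette, in which the human ubiquitin C promoter drives hygromycin B phosphotransferase followed by a synthetic poly(A) signal, allows hygromycin selection of transfected mammalian cells, for example to establish stable lines.

The wild-type insert of roughly 540 bp lies downstream of the CMV immediate early enhancer and promoter elements and is followed by an SV40 polyadenylation signal. The automated annotation recognises this coding region as a fragment of the SARS-CoV-2 replicase polyprotein 1a. The functional text attached to that hit describes nsp10 and is generic to the polyprotein database entry, so it should not be read as the identity of the insert. According to the catalogue entry, the backbone supplies a C-terminal HA epitope tag preceded by a TEV protease cleavage site, allowing detection or immunoprecipitation and optional tag removal. These short elements are not individually called in the feature table. The expression unit is flanked by bacterial rrnG and T7 transcription terminators and by 5' and 3' β-globin insulator elements, which help shield it from read-through transcription and neighbouring regulatory influences. The construct belongs to a set of SARS-CoV-2 protein expression reagents and suits studies of the leader protein in mammalian cells.
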