Addgene plasmid #152968: pGBW-m4133516
Purpose: Mammalian expression plasmid for SARS-CoV-2 leader protein
Depositing lab: Ginkgo Bioworks & Benjie Chen. Depositing organization: Ginkgo Bioworks.
Backbone
  Vector backbone: pTwist_CMV_Hygro_6
  Backbone size w/o insert (bp): 6525
  Vector type: Mammalian Expression
  Selectable markers: Hygromycin
Growth in bacteria
  Bacterial resistance: Ampicillin, 100 μg/mL
  Growth temperature: 37°C
  Growth strain: DH5alpha
  Copy number: High Copy
Gene/Insert
  Gene/Insert name: SARS-CoV-2 leader protein
  Species: Severe acute respiratory syndrome coronavirus 2
  Insert size (bp): 536
  Mutation: wt
  Entrez Gene: ORF1ab (a.k.a. GU280_gp01)
  Promoter: CMV
  Tag / fusion protein: Cleavable TEV;HA (C terminal on backbone)
  Cloning method: Unknown
Resource information
  A portion of this plasmid was derived from a plasmid made by: GinkgoBioworks
Depositor comments: NCBI reference sequence: YP_009725297.1
How to cite: pGBW-m4133516 was a gift from Ginkgo Bioworks & Benjie Chen (Addgene plasmid # 152968 ; http://n2t.net/addgene:152968 ; RRID:Addgene_152968)
